Addgene plasmid #202594: CamKIIa:smFP-TVA-RGV
Purpose: Expresses TVA receptor, rabies oG and “spaghetti monster” fluorescent protein in mature excitatory neurons.
Depositing lab: Oleksandr Shcheglovitov. Depositing organization: University of Utah. Publication: Defective AMPA-mediated synaptic transmission and morphology in human neurons with hemizygous SHANK3 deletion engrafted in mouse prefrontal cortex. Chiola S, Napan KL, Wang Y, Lazarenko RM, Armstrong CJ, Cui J, Shcheglovitov A. Mol Psychiatry. 2021 Feb 8. pii: 10.1038/s41380-021-01023-2. doi: 10.1038/s41380-021-01023-2. PubMed 33558651.
Backbone
  Vector backbone: Addgene plasmid #96941
  Backbone size w/o insert (bp): 9199
  Total vector size (bp): 12452
  Vector type: Lentiviral
Growth in bacteria
  Bacterial resistance: Ampicillin, 100 μg/mL
  Growth temperature: 37°C
  Growth strain: NEB Stable
  Copy number: Unknown
Gene/Insert 1
  Gene/Insert name: smFP (alt name: spaghetti monster fluorescent protein)
  Insert size (bp): 843
Gene/Insert 2
  Gene/Insert name: TVA (alt name: avian receptor protein)
  Insert size (bp): 471
Gene/Insert 3
  Gene/Insert name: RGV (alt name: rabies glycoprotein (G))
  Insert size (bp): 1572
Terms and licenses: Academic/Nonprofit Terms; Industry Terms: Not Available to Industry
How to cite: CamKIIa:smFP-TVA-RGV was a gift from Oleksandr Shcheglovitov (Addgene plasmid # 202594 ; http://n2t.net/addgene:202594 ; RRID:Addgene_202594)
