[The description below was written by a language model from this plasmid's Addgene catalogue record and pLannotate feature annotations shown in this document.]
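Description:
CamKIIa:smFP-TVA-RGV is a 12.5 kb HIV-1-based lentiviral transfer plasmid built on an existing lentiviral backbone. It delivers the helper components for rabies-based monosynaptic tracing to mature excitatory neurons. In bacteria it replicates from a high-copy ColE1/pUC origin and is selected with ampicillin. An f1 origin is also present, along with an SV40 promoter/EM7-driven BleoR (Zeocin) cassette that lies outside the viral genome. The viral portion has a CMV enhancer/promoter fused to a truncated 5' LTR, so genomic RNA can be produced in packaging cells. This is followed by the Ψ packaging signal with a gag fragment, the RRE for Rev-dependent export, and the cPPT/CTS. WPRE sits downstream of the payload. A second truncated LTR and a bGH polyadenylation signal close the unit.

The payload is a single open reading frame driven by the mouse CaMKIIα promoter. It begins with a "spaghetti monster" fluorescent protein, annotated as a superfolder GFP scaffold with FLAG epitopes detected at its N-terminal end. smFPs of this kind are normally detected by antibody staining against their epitope tags. An F2A peptide separates this reporter from TVA, the avian receptor for subgroup A avian retrovirus envelope (EnvA). The rabies glycoprotein G coding sequence follows after a short gap. No feature is annotated in that gap, so the record does not state what links TVA and G, although a second 2A-type sequence would be expected. The purpose field calls the glycoprotein "oG". TVA makes transduced neurons permissive to EnvA-pseudotyped, G-deleted rabies virus. The supplied glycoprotein lets that virus spread to presynaptic partners, while the smFP marks the starter cells. The associated publication used human neurons engrafted in mouse prefrontal cortex.
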