Features (pLannotate 1.2.2; 35 found; start..end, strand, type, name):
    105..152     +  promoter       EM7 promoter: synthetic bacterial promoter&nbsp
    171..545     +  CDS            BleoR: antibiotic-binding protein; Sh ble from Streptoalloteichus hindustanus; confers resistance to bleomycin, phleomycin, and Zeocin™
    555..680     +  CDS            ble (fragment): BLE_KLEPN - Experimental evidence at protein level: Swiss-Prot protein existence level 1. Binding protein with a strong affinity to the bleomycin family of antibiotics. Binds to CL990; an antimitotic-antibiotic compound. From Klebsiella pneumoniae.
    675..796     +  polyA_signal   SV40 poly(A) signal: SV40 polyadenylation signal
    867..889     -  protein_bind   lac operator (fragment): The lac repressor binds to the lac operator to inhibit transcription in E. coli. This inhibition can be relieved by adding lactose or isopropyl-β-D-thiogalactopyranoside (IPTG). lac repressor encoded by lacI
    893..923     -  promoter       lac promoter: promoter for the E. coli lac operon
    938..959     -  protein_bind   CAP binding site: CAP binding activates transcription in the presence of cAMP. E. coli catabolite activator protein
    972..1064    -  CDS            lacI (fragment): lac repressor; lacI; The lac repressor binds to the lac operator to inhibit transcription in E. coli. This inhibition can be relieved by adding lactose or isopropyl-β-D-thiogalactopyranoside (IPTG).
   1247..1835    -  rep_origin     ori: high-copy-number ColE1/pMB1/pBR322/pUC origin of replication
   2006..2866    -  CDS            AmpR: β-lactamase; bla; confers resistance to ampicillin, carbenicillin, and related antibiotics
   2867..2971    -  promoter       AmpR promoter: bla
   3030..3082    -  misc_feature   bom (fragment): basis of mobility region from pBR322
   3237..3616    +  enhancer       CMV enhancer: human cytomegalovirus immediate early enhancer
   3617..3816    +  promoter       CMV promoter: human cytomegalovirus (CMV) immediate early promoter
   3834..4014    +  LTR            5' LTR (truncated): truncated 5' long terminal repeat (LTR) from HIV-1
   4061..4186    +  misc_feature   HIV-1 Ψ: packaging signal of human immunodeficiency virus type 1
   4170..4533    +  CDS            HIV-1 gag (fragment): gag protein from human immunodeficiency virus 1; gag
   4679..4912    +  misc_feature   RRE: The Rev response element (RRE) of HIV-1 allows for Rev-dependent mRNA export from the nucleus to the cytoplasm.
   5289..5389    +  CDS            Rev (fragment): human immunodeficiency virus 1 (HIV-1) Rev protein; rev; enhances nuclear export of unspliced and incompletely spliced viral mRNAs
   5439..5556    +  misc_feature   cPPT/CTS: central polypurine tract and central termination sequence of HIV-1
   5601..6889    +  promoter       CaMKII promoter: promoter for the mouse calcium/calmodulin-dependent kinase II α subunit
   6918..6937    +  CDS            5xFLAG (fragment): five tandem FLAG® epitope tags
   6975..6998    +  CDS            FLAG: FLAG® epitope tag, followed by an enterokinase cleavage site
   7008..7850    +  CDS            Superfolder GFP: Superfolder GFP is a basic (constitutively fluorescent) green fluorescent protein published in 2005, derived from Aequorea victoria. It is reported to be a very rapidly-maturing weak dimer.
   7944..8009    +  CDS            F2A: 2A peptide from foot-and-mouth disease virus polyprotein Eukaryotic ribosomes fail to insert a peptide bond between the Gly and Pro residues, yielding separate polypeptides.
   8010..8480    +  CDS            RSVR_COTJA: Experimental evidence at protein level: Swiss-Prot protein existence level 1. Responsible for susceptibility to the retrovirus subgroup A Rous sarcoma virus. From Coturnix japonica (Japanese quail) (Coturnix coturnix japonica).
   8544..10115   +  CDS            G (sequence partly withheld): GLYCO_RABVP - Experimental evidence at protein level: Swiss-Prot protein existence level 1. Attaches the virus to host cellular receptor, inducing endocytosis of the virion. In the endosome, the acidic pH induces conformational changes in the glycoprotein trimer, which trigger fusion between virus and cell membrane. There is convincing in vitro evidence that the muscular form of the nicotinic acetylcholine receptor (nAChR), the neuronal cell adhesion molecule (NCAM), and the p75 neurotrophin receptor (p75NTR) bind glycoprotein and thereby facilitate rabies virus entry into cells (By similarity
  10119..10143   +  misc_feature   MCS (fragment): pBluescript multiple cloning site
  10143..10731   +  misc_feature   WPRE: woodchuck hepatitis virus posttranscriptional regulatory element
  10668..11249   +  CDS            nef (fragment): NEF_HV1H2 - Experimental evidence at protein level: Swiss-Prot protein existence level 1. Extracellular Nef protein targets CD4(+) T-lymphocytes for apoptosis by interacting with CXCR4 surface receptors. From Human immunodeficiency virus type 1 group M subtype B (isolate HXB2) (HIV-1).
  11256..11436   +  LTR            5' LTR (truncated): truncated 5' long terminal repeat (LTR) from HIV-1
  11468..11692   +  polyA_signal   bGH poly(A) signal: bovine growth hormone polyadenylation signal
  11696..11717   +  promoter       SV40 promoter (fragment): SV40 enhancer and early promoter
  11738..12166   +  rep_origin     f1 ori (sequence partly withheld): f1 bacteriophage origin of replication; arrow indicates direction of (+) strand synthesis
  12180..57      +  promoter       SV40 promoter (across the origin): SV40 enhancer and early promoter
>Addgene plasmid #202594 | CamKIIa:smFP-TVA-RGV | addgene full sequence | sequence record 401675 | Addgene NGS Result
TCTGAGCTATTCCAGAAGTAGTGAGGAGGCTTTTTTGGAGGCCTAGGCTTTTGCAAAAAGCTCCCGGGAG
CTTGTATATCCATTTTCGGATCTGATCAGCACGTGTTGACAATTAATCATCGGCATAGTATATCGGCATA
GTATAATACGACAAGGTGAGGAACTAAACCATGGCCAAGTTGACCAGTGCCGTTCCGGTGCTCACCGCGC
GCGACGTCGCCGGAGCGGTCGAGTTCTGGACCGACCGGCTCGGGTTCTCCCGGGACTTCGTGGAGGACGA
CTTCGCCGGTGTGGTCCGGGACGACGTGACCCTGTTCATCAGCGCGGTCCAGGACCAGGTGGTGCCGGAC
AACACCCTGGCCTGGGTGTGGGTGCGCGGCCTGGACGAGCTGTACGCCGAGTGGTCGGAGGTCGTGTCCA
CGAACTTCCGGGACGCCTCCGGGCCGGCCATGACCGAGATCGGCGAGCAGCCGTGGGGGCGGGAGTTCGC
CCTGCGCGACCCGGCCGGCAACTGCGTGCACTTCGTGGCCGAGGAGCAGGACTGACACGTGCTACGAGAT
TTCGATTCCACCGCCGCCTTCTATGAAAGGTTGGGCTTCGGAATCGTTTTCCGGGACGCCGGCTGGATGA
TCCTCCAGCGCGGGGATCTCATGCTGGAGTTCTTCGCCCACCCCAACTTGTTTATTGCAGCTTATAATGG
TTACAAATAAAGCAATAGCATCACAAATTTCACAAATAAAGCATTTTTTTCACTGCATTCTAGTTGTGGT
TTGTCCAAACTCATCAATGTATCTTATCATGTCTGTATACCGTCGACCTCTAGCTAGAGCTTGGCGTAAT
CATGGTCATAGCTGTTTCCTGTGTGAAATTGTTATCCGCTCACAATTCCACACAACATACGAGCCGGAAG
CATAAAGTGTAAAGCCTGGGGTGCCTAATGAGTGAGCTAACTCACATTAATTGCGTTGCGCTCACTGCCC
GCTTTCCAGTCGGGAAACCTGTCGTGCCAGCTGCATTAATGAATCGGCCAACGCGCGGGGAGAGGCGGTT
TGCGTATTGGGCGCTCTTCCGCTTCCTCGCTCACTGACTCGCTGCGCTCGGTCGTTCGGCTGCGGCGAGC
GGTATCAGCTCACTCAAAGGCGGTAATACGGTTATCCACAGAATCAGGGGATAACGCAGGAAAGAACATG
TGAGCAAAAGGCCAGCAAAAGGCCAGGAACCGTAAAAAGGCCGCGTTGCTGGCGTTTTTCCATAGGCTCC
GCCCCCCTGACGAGCATCACAAAAATCGACGCTCAAGTCAGAGGTGGCGAAACCCGACAGGACTATAAAG
ATACCAGGCGTTTCCCCCTGGAAGCTCCCTCGTGCGCTCTCCTGTTCCGACCCTGCCGCTTACCGGATAC
CTGTCCGCCTTTCTCCCTTCGGGAAGCGTGGCGCTTTCTCATAGCTCACGCTGTAGGTATCTCAGTTCGG
TGTAGGTCGTTCGCTCCAAGCTGGGCTGTGTGCACGAACCCCCCGTTCAGCCCGACCGCTGCGCCTTATC
CGGTAACTATCGTCTTGAGTCCAACCCGGTAAGACACGACTTATCGCCACTGGCAGCAGCCACTGGTAAC
AGGATTAGCAGAGCGAGGTATGTAGGCGGTGCTACAGAGTTCTTGAAGTGGTGGCCTAACTACGGCTACA
CTAGAAGAACAGTATTTGGTATCTGCGCTCTGCTGAAGCCAGTTACCTTCGGAAAAAGAGTTGGTAGCTC
TTGATCCGGCAAACAAACCACCGCTGGTAGCGGTGGTTTTTTTGTTTGCAAGCAGCAGATTACGCGCAGA
AAAAAAGGATCTCAAGAAGATCCTTTGATCTTTTCTACGGGGTCTGACGCTCAGTGGAACGAAAACTCAC
GTTAAGGGATTTTGGTCATGAGATTATCAAAAAGGATCTTCACCTAGATCCTTTTAAATTAAAAATGAAG
TTTTAAATCAATCTAAAGTATATATGAGTAAACTTGGTCTGACAGTTACCAATGCTTAATCAGTGAGGCA
CCTATCTCAGCGATCTGTCTATTTCGTTCATCCATAGTTGCCTGACTCCCCGTCGTGTAGATAACTACGA
TACGGGAGGGCTTACCATCTGGCCCCAGTGCTGCAATGATACCGCGAGACCCACGCTCACCGGCTCCAGA
TTTATCAGCAATAAACCAGCCAGCCGGAAGGGCCGAGCGCAGAAGTGGTCCTGCAACTTTATCCGCCTCC
ATCCAGTCTATTAATTGTTGCCGGGAAGCTAGAGTAAGTAGTTCGCCAGTTAATAGTTTGCGCAACGTTG
TTGCCATTGCTACAGGCATCGTGGTGTCACGCTCGTCGTTTGGTATGGCTTCATTCAGCTCCGGTTCCCA
ACGATCAAGGCGAGTTACATGATCCCCCATGTTGTGCAAAAAAGCGGTTAGCTCCTTCGGTCCTCCGATC
GTTGTCAGAAGTAAGTTGGCCGCAGTGTTATCACTCATGGTTATGGCAGCACTGCATAATTCTCTTACTG
TCATGCCATCCGTAAGATGCTTTTCTGTGACTGGTGAGTACTCAACCAAGTCATTCTGAGAATAGTGTAT
GCGGCGACCGAGTTGCTCTTGCCCGGCGTCAATACGGGATAATACCGCGCCACATAGCAGAACTTTAAAA
GTGCTCATCATTGGAAAACGTTCTTCGGGGCGAAAACTCTCAAGGATCTTACCGCTGTTGAGATCCAGTT
CGATGTAACCCACTCGTGCACCCAACTGATCTTCAGCATCTTTTACTTTCACCAGCGTTTCTGGGTGAGC
AAAAACAGGAAGGCAAAATGCCGCAAAAAAGGGAATAAGGGCGACACGGAAATGTTGAATACTCATACTC
TTCCTTTTTCAATATTATTGAAGCATTTATCAGGGTTATTGTCTCATGAGCGGATACATATTTGAATGTA
TTTAGAAAAATAAACAAATAGGGGTTCCGCGCACATTTCCCCGAAAAGTGCCACCTGACGTCGACGGATC
GGGAGATCTCCCGATCCCCTATGGTGCACTCTCAGTACAATCTGCTCTGATGCCGCATAGTTAAGCCAGT
ATCTGCTCCCTGCTTGTGTGTTGGAGGTCGCTGAGTAGTGCGCGAGCAAAATTTAAGCTACAACAAGGCA
AGGCTTGACCGACAATTGCATGAAGAATCTGCTTAGGGTTAGGCGTTTTGCGCTGCTTCGCGATGTACGG
GCCAGATATACGCGTTGACATTGATTATTGACTAGTTATTAATAGTAATCAATTACGGGGTCATTAGTTC
ATAGCCCATATATGGAGTTCCGCGTTACATAACTTACGGTAAATGGCCCGCCTGGCTGACCGCCCAACGA
CCCCCGCCCATTGACGTCAATAATGACGTATGTTCCCATAGTAACGCCAATAGGGACTTTCCATTGACGT
CAATGGGTGGAGTATTTACGGTAAACTGCCCACTTGGCAGTACATCAAGTGTATCATATGCCAAGTACGC
CCCCTATTGACGTCAATGACGGTAAATGGCCCGCCTGGCATTATGCCCAGTACATGACCTTATGGGACTT
TCCTACTTGGCAGTACATCTACGTATTAGTCATCGCTATTACCATGGTGATGCGGTTTTGGCAGTACATC
AATGGGCGTGGATAGCGGTTTGACTCACGGGGATTTCCAAGTCTCCACCCCATTGACGTCAATGGGAGTT
TGTTTTGGCACCAAAATCAACGGGACTTTCCAAAATGTCGTAACAACTCCGCCCCATTGACGCAAATGGG
CGGTAGGCGTGTACGGTGGGAGGTCTATATAAGCAGCGCGTTTTGCCTGTACTGGGTCTCTCTGGTTAGA
CCAGATCTGAGCCTGGGAGCTCTCTGGCTAACTAGGGAACCCACTGCTTAAGCCTCAATAAAGCTTGCCT
TGAGTGCTTCAAGTAGTGTGTGCCCGTCTGTTGTGTGACTCTGGTAACTAGAGATCCCTCAGACCCTTTT
AGTCAGTGTGGAAAATCTCTAGCAGTGGCGCCCGAACAGGGACTTGAAAGCGAAAGGGAAACCAGAGGAG
CTCTCTCGACGCAGGACTCGGCTTGCTGAAGCGCGCACGGCAAGAGGCGAGGGGCGGCGACTGGTGAGTA
CGCCAAAAATTTTGACTAGCGGAGGCTAGAAGGAGAGAGATGGGTGCGAGAGCGTCAGTATTAAGCGGGG
GAGAATTAGATCGCGATGGGAAAAAATTCGGTTAAGGCCAGGGGGAAAGAAAAAATATAAATTAAAACAT
ATAGTATGGGCAAGCAGGGAGCTAGAACGATTCGCAGTTAATCCTGGCCTGTTAGAAACATCAGAAGGCT
GTAGACAAATACTGGGACAGCTACAACCATCCCTTCAGACAGGATCAGAAGAACTTAGATCATTATATAA
TACAGTAGCAACCCTCTATTGTGTGCATCAAAGGATAGAGATAAAAGACACCAAGGAAGCTTTAGACAAG
ATAGAGGAAGAGCAAAACAAAAGTAAGACCACCGCACAGCAAGCGGCCGCTGATCTTCAGACCTGGAGGA
GGAGATATGAGGGACAATTGGAGAAGTGAATTATATAAATATAAAGTAGTAAAAATTGAACCATTAGGAG
TAGCACCCACCAAGGCAAAGAGAAGAGTGGTGCAGAGAGAAAAAAGAGCAGTGGGAATAGGAGCTTTGTT
CCTTGGGTTCTTGGGAGCAGCAGGAAGCACTATGGGCGCAGCGTCAATGACGCTGACGGTACAGGCCAGA
CAATTATTGTCTGGTATAGTGCAGCAGCAGAACAATTTGCTGAGGGCTATTGAGGCGCAACAGCATCTGT
TGCAACTCACAGTCTGGGGCATCAAGCAGCTCCAGGCAAGAATCCTGGCTGTGGAAAGATACCTAAAGGA
TCAACAGCTCCTGGGGATTTGGGGTTGCTCTGGAAAACTCATTTGCACCACTGCTGTGCCTTGGAATGCT
AGTTGGAGTAATAAATCTCTGGAACAGATTTGGAATCACACGACCTGGATGGAGTGGGACAGAGAAATTA
ACAATTACACAAGCTTAATACACTCCTTAATTGAAGAATCGCAAAACCAGCAAGAAAAGAATGAACAAGA
ATTATTGGAATTAGATAAATGGGCAAGTTTGTGGAATTGGTTTAACATAACAAATTGGCTGTGGTATATA
AAATTATTCATAATGATAGTAGGAGGCTTGGTAGGTTTAAGAATAGTTTTTGCTGTACTTTCTATAGTGA
ATAGAGTTAGGCAGGGATATTCACCATTATCGTTTCAGACCCACCTCCCAACCCCGAGGGGACCCGACAG
GCCCGAAGGAATAGAAGAAGAAGGTGGAGAGAGAGACAGAGACAGATCCATTCGATTAGTGAACGGATCG
GCACTGCGTGCGCCAATTCTGCAGACAAATGGCAGTATTCATCCACAATTTTAAAAGAAAAGGGGGGATT
GGGGGGTACAGTGCAGGGGAAAGAATAGTAGACATAATAGCAACAGACATACAAACTAAAGAATTACAAA
AACAAATTACAAAAATTCAAAATTTTCGGGTTTATTACAGGGACAGCAGAGATCCAGTTTGGTTAATTAA
CATTATGGCCTTAGGTCACTTCATCTCCATGGGGTTCTTCTTCTGATTTTCTAGAAAATGAGATGGGGGT
GCAGAGAGCTTCCTCAGTGACCTGCCCAGGGTCACATCAGAAATGTCAGAGCTAGAACTTGAACTCAGAT
TACTAATCTTAAATTCCATGCCTTGGGGGCATGCAAGTACGATATACAGAAGGAGTGAACTCATTAGGGC
AGATGACCAATGAGTTTAGGAAAGAAGAGTCCAGGGCAGGGTACATCTACACCACCCGCCCAGCCCTGGG
TGAGTCCAGCCACGTTCACCTCATTATAGTTGCCTCTCTCCAGTCCTACCTTGACGGGAAGCACAAGCAG
AAACTGGGACAGGAGCCCCAGGAGACCAAATCTTCATGGTCCCTCTGGGAGGATGGGTGGGGAGAGCTGT
GGCAGAGGCCTCAGGAGGGGCCCTGCTGCTCAGTGGTGACAGATAGGGGTGAGAAAGCAGACAGAGTCAT
TCCGTCAGCATTCTGGGTCTGTTTGGTACTTCTTCTCACGCTAAGGTGGCGGTGTGATATGCACAATGGC
TAAAAAGCAGGGAGAGCTGGAAAGAAACAAGGACAGAGACAGAGGCCAAGTCAACCAGACCAATTCCCAG
AGGAAGCAAAGAAACCATTACAGAGACTACAAGGGGGAAGGGAAGGAGAGATGAATTAGCTTCCCCTGTA
AACCTTAGAACCCAGCTGTTGCCAGGGCAACGGGGCAATACCTGTCTCTTCAGAGGAGATGAAGTTGCCA
GGGTAACTACATCCTGTCTTTCTCAAGGACCATCCCAGAATGTGGCACCCACTAGCCGTTACCATAGCAA
CTGCCTCTTTGCCCCACTTAATCCCATCCCGTCTGTTAAAAGGGCCCTATAGTTGGAGGTGGGGGAGGTA
GGAAGAGCGATGATCACTTGTGGACTAAGTTTGTTCGCATCCCCTTCTCCAACCCCCTCAGTACATCACC
CTGGGGGAACAGGGTCCACTTGCTCCTGGGCCCACACAGTCCTGCAGTATTGTGTATATAAGGCCAGGGC
AAAGAGGAGCAGGTTTTAAAGTGAAAGGCAGGCAGGTGTTGGGGAGGCAGTTACCGGGGCAACGGGAACA
GGGCGTTTCGGAGGTGGTTGCCATGGGGACCTGGATGCTGACGAAGGCTCGCGAGGCTGTGAGCAGCCAC
AGTGCCCTGCTCAGAAGCCCCAAGCTCGTCAGTCAAGCCGGTTCTCCGTTTGCACTCAGGAGCACGGGCA
GGCGAGTGGCCCCTAGTTCTGGGGGCAGCGGGGGATCCCCGGGTACCGGTCGCCACCATGGACTACAAGG
ACGACGACGATAAAGGAGATTACAAAGATGACGATGATAAGGGCGATTATAAGGACGACGATGACAAGGG
CGGCGTGTCGAAAGGCGAGGAGCTGTTCACAGGCGTGGTCCCCATCCTGGTTGAGCTGGACGGTGACGTT
AACGGCCACAAATTTAGCGTACGTGGTGAGGGCGAGGGTGACGCTACCAACGGAAAGCTGACCCTGAAAT
TCATCTGCACAACTGGCAAGCTGCCGGTGCCCTGGCCCACGCTGGTAACCACTCTGGGCGGAGGCGTTCA
ATGTTTCAGTCGTTACCCGGATCACATGAAGCAGCATGACTTCTTCAAGTCGGCCATGCCCGAAGGCTAC
GTGCAGGAGCGCACCATCAGTTTTAAGGATGACGGCACCTACAAGACTCGCGCCGAGGTCAAGTTCGAAG
GAGACACCCTGGTTAATCGTATCGAGCTCAAAGGCATCGATTTCAAGGAGGACGGAAATATTCTGGGCCA
CAAGCTGGAGTACAATTTTAACAGCCACAATGTTTACATTACTGCCGACAAGCAGAAGAACGGCATCAAG
GCTAATTTCAAGATTCGTCACAATGTGGAGGGAGGCGACTATAAGGATGACGATGACAAACAACAAGACT
ATAAGGACGATGATGACAAAGGTCAGCAAGGCGATTACAAGGACGATGACGATAAGCAGCAAGATTACAA
GGATGATGATGATAAGGGAGGCGACGGAAGCGTGCAGCTGGCAGATCATTACCAACAGAACACGCCCATT
GGTGACGGTCCAGTCCTGCTGCCTGATAACCACTACTTGTCCACCCAGTCGGTGCTGTCGAAGGACCCGA
ACGAGAAGCGTGACCACATGGTGCTGCTGGAGTTCGTGACCGCCGCAGGAATCACCCTCGGCATGGATGA
GCTTTACAAGGGCGGAGATTATAAAGATGACGACGACAAGGGCGACTACAAAGATGATGATGACAAGGGT
GACTACAAAGACGACGATGATAAAGGTAGTGGTGTGAAACAGACTTTGAATTTTGACCTTCTCAAGTTGG
CGGGAGACGTGGAGTCCAACCCAGGGCCCATGGCGCGGCTGCTGCCCGCGCTGCTGCTGCTGCTGCTGCC
CGGTAACGTGACCGGTAACGGGTCCGGTAACGGTTCTTTGTCCCGTTGCCCCCCCGGTCAGTTCCGCTGC
TCGGAGCCGCCCGGTGCCCACGGGGAGTGTTACCCGCAGGACTGGCTGTGCGACGGACACCCCGACTGCG
ACGACGGGCGGGACGAGTGGGGCTGCGGGACCAGCGCGATCCCCGCGGTGCCCACGGACAACGGCACAGA
GGCTCCCACTGCCCCTGCTCCTGGACGTGCTCTGCCAGCCAGGAATCACGGCCGCATGTGGATGCTGATC
ACTGCAGTGCTCCTGTGCTGCCTGGTAGCTGTGGGTGGTATCGCTGCATGGGGGAAGTCCAAAGCAAAAA
GCAGGTCTGACATCTTCAGTCTTGAAAGCGCATCCAAGGAGCTGCTGGTGCCTGACAAGAGCCAGGCAGA
CTTGTTCTCCGGTAGTGGAGAGGGCAGAGGAAGTCTGCTAACATGCGGTGACGTCGAGGAGAATCCTGGC
CCAATGGTCCCACAGGCTCTCCTCTTCGTCCCTCTGCTCGTCTTCCCACTCTGCTTTGGT
[1197 nt withheld, positions 8601-9797]
GCAGACCCAAGCACAGTGTTCAAAAACGGCGACGAGGCCGAAGATTTTGTGGAGGTCCACCTGCCCGACG
TGCACGAACGGATCAGTGGCGTCGATCTCGGACTGCCTAATTGGGGCAAGTACGTGCTGCTCTCCGCTGG
AGCACTGACTGCTCTCATGCTGATCATTTTCCTGATGACCTGCTGGCGACGAGTGAACCGCTCCGAGCCA
ACTCAGCACAATCTGAGGGGGACCGGTAGAGAAGTGTCTGTCACACCCCAGAGCGGTAAAATCATCAGCA
GTTGGGAAAGTCATAAATCTGGGGGCGAGACACGGCTCTAAGAATTCGATATCAAGCTTATCGATAATCA
ACCTCTGGATTACAAAATTTGTGAAAGATTGACTGGTATTCTTAACTATGTTGCTCCTTTTACGCTATGT
GGATACGCTGCTTTAATGCCTTTGTATCATGCTATTGCTTCCCGTATGGCTTTCATTTTCTCCTCCTTGT
ATAAATCCTGGTTGCTGTCTCTTTATGAGGAGTTGTGGCCCGTTGTCAGGCAACGTGGCGTGGTGTGCAC
TGTGTTTGCTGACGCAACCCCCACTGGTTGGGGCATTGCCACCACCTGTCAGCTCCTTTCCGGGACTTTC
GCTTTCCCCCTCCCTATTGCCACGGCGGAACTCATCGCCGCCTGCCTTGCCCGCTGCTGGACAGGGGCTC
GGCTGTTGGGCACTGACAATTCCGTGGTGTTGTCGGGGAAATCATCGTCCTTTCCTTGGCTGCTCGCCTG
TGTTGCCACCTGGATTCTGCGCGGGACGTCCTTCTGCTACGTCCCTTCGGCCCTCAATCCAGCGGACCTT
CCTTCCCGCGGCCTGCTGCCGGCTCTGCGGCCTCTTCCGCGTCTTCGCCTTCGCCCTCAGACGAGTCGGA
TCTCCCTTTGGGCCGCCTCCCCGCATCGATACCGTCGACCTCGAGACCTAGAAAAACATGGAGCAATCAC
AAGTAGCAATACAGCAGCTACCAATGCTGATTGTGCCTGGCTAGAAGCACAAGAGGAGGAGGAGGTGGGT
TTTCCAGTCACACCTCAGGTACCTTTAAGACCAATGACTTACAAGGCAGCTGTAGATCTTAGCCACTTTT
TAAAAGAAAAGGGGGGACTGGAAGGGCTAATTCACTCCCAACGAAGACAAGATATCCTTGATCTGTGGAT
CTACCACACACAAGGCTACTTCCCTGATTGGCAGAACTACACACCAGGGCCAGGGATCAGATATCCACTG
ACCTTTGGATGGTGCTACAAGCTAGTACCAGTTGAGCAAGAGAAGGTAGAAGAAGCCAATGAAGGAGAGA
ACACCCGCTTGTTACACCCTGTGAGCCTGCATGGGATGGATGACCCGGAGAGAGAAGTATTAGAGTGGAG
GTTTGACAGCCGCCTAGCATTTCATCACATGGCCCGAGAGCTGCATCCGGACTGTACTGGGTCTCTCTGG
TTAGACCAGATCTGAGCCTGGGAGCTCTCTGGCTAACTAGGGAACCCACTGCTTAAGCCTCAATAAAGCT
TGCCTTGAGTGCTTCAAGTAGTGTGTGCCCGTCTGTTGTGTGACTCTGGTAACTAGAGATCCCTCAGACC
CTTTTAGTCAGTGTGGAAAATCTCTAGCAGGGCCCGTTTAAACCCGCTGATCAGCCTCGACTGTGCCTTC
TAGTTGCCAGCCATCTGTTGTTTGCCCCTCCCCCGTGCCTTCCTTGACCCTGGAAGGTGCCACTCCCACT
GTCCTTTCCTAATAAAATGAGGAAATTGCATCGCATTGTCTGAGTAGGTGTCATTCTATTCTGGGGGGTG
GGGTGGGGCAGGACAGCAAGGGGGAGGATTGGGAAGACAATAGCAGGCATGCTGGGGATGCGGTGGGCTC
TATGGCTTCTGAGGCGGAAAGAACCAGCTGGGGCTCTAGGGGGTATCCCC
[124 nt withheld, positions 11738-11861]
C
[91 nt withheld, positions 11863-11953]
A
[49 nt withheld, positions 11955-12003]
CCTTTGACGTTGGAGTCCACGTTCTTT
[37 nt withheld, positions 12031-12067]
ACCCTATCTCGGTCTATTCTTTTGATTTATAAGGGATTTTGCCGATTTCGGCCTATTGGTTAAAAAATGA
GCTGATTTAACAAAAATTTAACGCGAATTAATTCTGTGGAATGTGTGTCAGTTAGGGTGTGGAAAGTCCC
CAGGCTCCCCAGCAGGCAGAAGTATGCAAAGCATGCATCTCAATTAGTCAGCAACCAGGTGTGGAAAGTC
CCCAGGCTCCCCAGCAGGCAGAAGTATGCAAAGCATGCATCTCAATTAGTCAGCAACCATAGTCCCGCCC
CTAACTCCGCCCATCCCGCCCCTAACTCCGCCCAGTTCCGCCCATTCTCCGCCCCATGGCTGACTAATTT
TTTTTATTTATGCAGAGGCCGAGGCCGCCTCTGCC
